Addgene plasmid #126082: pBbA9a-RFP
Purpose: Constitutive expression vector for Escherichia coli. BglBrick compatible.
Depositing lab: Nigel Scrutton. Depositing organization: University of Manchester. Publication: SelProm: A Queryable and Predictive Expression Vector Selection Tool for Escherichia coli. Jervis AJ, Carbonell P, Taylor S, Sung R, Dunstan MS, Robinson CJ, Breitling R, Takano E, Scrutton NS. ACS Synth Biol. 2019 Mar 18. doi: 10.1021/acssynbio.8b00399. PubMed 30870592.
Backbone
  Vector backbone: pBb
  Backbone size w/o insert (bp): 2168
  Vector type: Bacterial Expression, Synthetic Biology
Growth in bacteria
  Bacterial resistance: Ampicillin, 100 μg/mL
  Growth temperature: 37°C
  Growth strain: DH5alpha
  Copy number: High Copy
Gene/Insert
  Gene/Insert name: RFP
  Species: Synthetic
  Insert size (bp): 678
  Promoter: J23113
  Cloning method: Unknown
  Sequencing primers: 5′ GTTATTGTCTCATGAGCGGATAC
Terms and licenses: Academic/Nonprofit Terms; Industry Terms: Not Available to Industry
Depositor comments: Cloning method was In-Fusion.
How to cite: pBbA9a-RFP was a gift from Nigel Scrutton (Addgene plasmid # 126082 ; http://n2t.net/addgene:126082 ; RRID:Addgene_126082)
