[The description below was written by a language model from this plasmid's Addgene catalogue record and pLannotate feature annotations shown in this document.]
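Description:
pBbA9a-RFP is a small (about 2.8 kb) bacterial expression plasmid from the BglBrick-compatible pBb vector family, built for constitutive gene expression in Escherichia coli and used in synthetic biology. It is selected with ampicillin through a β-lactamase (AmpR) gene driven by its own bla promoter and followed by a lambda t0 terminator. The annotated replication origin is p15A, which is generally regarded as a medium-copy origin compatible with ColE1-type plasmids. The catalogue entry nevertheless lists the plasmid as high copy, so the two sources differ on this point. A short fragment annotated as RSF origin lies beside the p15A region and is probably a partial sequence-similarity match rather than a second functional origin.

The payload is a 678 bp synthetic RFP coding sequence, identified in the feature table as mRFP1, a monomeric derivative of DsRed. The record gives its promoter as J23113, a member of the Anderson collection of constitutive E. coli promoters. The automated annotation detects only a short fragment matching the related J23119 promoter at that position, which is consistent with the high similarity among members of this promoter family. Downstream of the reporter, tandem rrnB T1 and T7Te terminators stop transcription and insulate the cassette from the rest of the backbone.

In this format the RFP gene reports promoter and vector output and also acts as a placeholder that can be swapped for a gene of interest using BglBrick-style assembly. The associated work concerns a tool for selecting and predicting the behaviour of E. coli expression vectors, which suggests that this plasmid is one characterised member of a set combining different origins, promoters and resistance markers.
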