Features (pLannotate 1.2.2; 9 found; start..end, strand, type, name):
     13..29      +  promoter       J23119(SpeI) promoter (fragment): bacterial promoter (Registry of Standard Biological Parts BBa J23119) modified to end with an SpeI site
     87..764     +  CDS            mRFP1: monomeric derivative of DsRed (Campbell et al., 2002)
    797..868     +  terminator     rrnB T1 terminator: transcription terminator T1 from the E. coli rrnB gene
    884..911     +  terminator     T7Te terminator: phage T7 early transcription terminator
    930..985     -  rep_origin     RSF ori (fragment): Plasmids containing the RSF 1030 origin of replication can be propagated in E. coli cells that contain additional plasmids with compatible origins.
   1073..1618    -  rep_origin     p15A ori: Plasmids containing the medium-copy-number p15A origin of replication can be propagated in E. coli cells that contain a second plasmid with the ColE1 origin.
   1732..1826    -  terminator     lambda t0 terminator: transcription terminator from phage lambda
   1856..2716    -  CDS            AmpR: β-lactamase; bla; confers resistance to ampicillin, carbenicillin, and related antibiotics
   2717..2821    -  promoter       AmpR promoter: bla
>Addgene plasmid #126082 | pBbA9a-RFP | addgene full sequence | sequence record 246511 | Addgene NGS Result
GACGTCCTGATGGCTAGCTCAGTCCTAGGGATTATGCTAGCAGGTTTAATCGAATTCAAAAGATCTTTTA
AGAAGGAGATATACATATGGCGAGTAGCGAAGACGTTATCAAAGAGTTCATGCGTTTCAAAGTTCGTATG
GAAGGTTCCGTTAACGGTCACGAGTTCGAAATCGAAGGTGAAGGTGAAGGTCGTCCGTACGAAGGTACCC
AGACCGCTAAACTGAAAGTTACCAAAGGTGGTCCGCTGCCGTTCGCTTGGGACATCCTGTCCCCGCAGTT
CCAGTACGGTTCCAAAGCTTACGTTAAACACCCGGCTGACATCCCGGACTACCTGAAACTGTCCTTCCCG
GAAGGTTTCAAATGGGAACGTGTTATGAACTTCGAAGACGGTGGTGTTGTTACCGTTACCCAGGACTCCT
CCCTGCAAGACGGTGAGTTCATCTACAAAGTTAAACTGCGTGGTACCAACTTCCCGTCCGACGGTCCGGT
TATGCAGAAAAAAACCATGGGTTGGGAAGCTTCCACCGAACGTATGTACCCGGAAGACGGTGCTCTGAAA
GGTGAAATCAAAATGCGTCTGAAACTGAAAGACGGTGGTCACTACGACGCTGAAGTTAAAACCACCTACA
TGGCTAAAAAACCGGTTCAGCTGCCGGGTGCTTACAAAACCGACATCAAACTGGACATCACCTCCCACAA
CGAAGACTACACCATCGTTGAACAGTACGAACGTGCTGAAGGTCGTCACTCCACCGGTGCTTAAGGATCC
AAACTCGAGTAAGGATCTCCAGGCATCAAATAAAACGAAAGGCTCAGTCGAAAGACTGGGCCTTTCGTTT
TATCTGTTGTTTGTCGGTGAACGCTCTCTACTAGAGTCACACTGGCTCACCTTCGGGTGGGCCTTTCTGC
GTTTATACCTAGGGATATATTCCGCTTCCTCGCTCACTGACTCGCTACGCTCGGTCGTTCGACTGCGGCG
AGCGGAAATGGCTTACGAACGGGGCGGAGATTTCCTGGAAGATGCCAGGAAGATACTTAACAGGGAAGTG
AGAGGGCCGCGGCAAAGCCGTTTTTCCATAGGCTCCGCCCCCCTGACAAGCATCACGAAATCTGACGCTC
AAATCAGTGGTGGCGAAACCCGACAGGACTATAAAGATACCAGGCGTTTCCCCCTGGCGGCTCCCTCGTG
CGCTCTCCTGTTCCTGCCTTTCGGTTTACCGGTGTCATTCCGCTGTTATGGCCGCGTTTGTCTCATTCCA
CGCCTGACACTCAGTTCCGGGTAGGCAGTTCGCTCCAAGCTGGACTGTATGCACGAACCCCCCGTTCAGT
CCGACCGCTGCGCCTTATCCGGTAACTATCGTCTTGAGTCCAACCCGGAAAGACATGCAAAAGCACCACT
GGCAGCAGCCACTGGTAATTGATTTAGAGGAGTTAGTCTTGAAGTCATGCGCCGGTTAAGGCTAAACTGA
AAGGACAAGTTTTGGTGACTGCGCTCCTCCAAGCCAGTTACCTCGGTTCAAAGAGTTGGTAGCTCAGAGA
ACCTTCGAAAAACCGCCCTGCAAGGCGGTTTTTTCGTTTTCAGAGCAAGAGATTACGCGCAGACCAAAAC
GATCTCAAGAAGATCATCTTATTAATCAGATAAAATATTTCTAGATTTCAGTGCAATTTATCTCTTCAAA
TGTAGCACCTGAAGTCAGCCCCATACGATATAAGTTGTTACTAGTGCTTGGATTCTCACCAATAAAAAAC
GCCCGGCGGCAACCGAGCGTTCTGAACAAATCCAGATGGAGTTCTGAGGTCATTACTGGATCTATCAACA
GGAGTCCAAGCGAGCTCGTAAACTTGGTCTGACAGTTACCAATGCTTAATCAGTGAGGCACCTATCTCAG
CGATCTGTCTATTTCGTTCATCCATAGTTGCCTGACTCCCCGTCGTGTAGATAACTACGATACGGGAGGG
CTTACCATCTGGCCCCAGTGCTGCAATGATACCGCGAGACCCACGCTCACCGGCTCCAGATTTATCAGCA
ATAAACCAGCCAGCCGGAAGGGCCGAGCGCAGAAGTGGTCCTGCAACTTTATCCGCCTCCATCCAGTCTA
TTAATTGTTGCCGGGAAGCTAGAGTAAGTAGTTCGCCAGTTAATAGTTTGCGCAACGTTGTTGCCATTGC
TACAGGCATCGTGGTGTCACGCTCGTCGTTTGGTATGGCTTCATTCAGCTCCGGTTCCCAACGATCAAGG
CGAGTTACATGATCCCCCATGTTGTGCAAAAAAGCGGTTAGCTCCTTCGGTCCTCCGATCGTTGTCAGAA
GTAAGTTGGCCGCAGTGTTATCACTCATGGTTATGGCAGCACTGCATAATTCTCTTACTGTCATGCCATC
CGTAAGATGCTTTTCTGTGACTGGTGAGTACTCAACCAAGTCATTCTGAGAATAGTGTATGCGGCGACCG
AGTTGCTCTTGCCCGGCGTCAATACGGGATAATACCGCGCCACATAGCAGAACTTTAAAAGTGCTCATCA
TTGGAAAACGTTCTTCGGGGCGAAAACTCTCAAGGATCTTACCGCTGTTGAGATCCAGTTCGATGTAACC
CACTCGTGCACCCAACTGATCTTCAGCATCTTTTACTTTCACCAGCGTTTCTGGGTGAGCAAAAACAGGA
AGGCAAAATGCCGCAAAAAAGGGAATAAGGGCGACACGGAAATGTTGAATACTCATACTCTTCCTTTTTC
AATATTATTGAAGCATTTATCAGGGTTATTGTCTCATGAGCGGATACATATTTGAATGTATTTAGAAAAA
TAAACAAATAGGGGTTCCGCGCACATTTCCCCGAAAAGTGCCACCT
